Addgene plasmid #18286: T4 Lysozyme S38D
Depositing lab: Brian Matthews. Depositing organization: University of Oregon.
Backbone
  Vector backbone: pHS1403
  Backbone size w/o insert (bp): 5000
  Vector type: Bacterial Expression
Growth in bacteria
  Bacterial resistance: Ampicillin, 100 μg/mL
  Growth temperature: 37°C
  Growth strain: DH5alpha
  Copy number: High Copy
Gene/Insert
  Gene/Insert name: T4 Lysozyme
  Species: Bacteriophage T4
  Insert size (bp): 600
  Mutation: S38D
  GenBank ID: NP_049736
  Entrez Gene: e (a.k.a. T4p123)
  Cloning method: Restriction Enzyme; 5′ cloning site BamHI (not destroyed); 3′ cloning site HindIII (not destroyed)
  Sequencing primers: 5′ na; 3′ GGCGTATCACGAGGCCC
Terms and licenses: Academic/Nonprofit Terms; Industry Terms: Not Available to Industry
Depositor comments: The BamHI site is 27 bp from the ATG and the HindIII site is 115 bp from the stop.
How to cite: T4 Lysozyme S38D was a gift from Brian Matthews (Addgene plasmid # 18286 ; http://n2t.net/addgene:18286 ; RRID:Addgene_18286)
