[The description below was written by a language model from this plasmid's Addgene catalogue record.]
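Description:
T4 Lysozyme S38D is a bacterial expression plasmid built on the pHS1403 backbone (about 5 kb without the insert) that carries the bacteriophage T4 lysozyme gene, the product of phage gene e, with a single point substitution changing serine 38 to aspartate. The plasmid is maintained in E. coli at high copy number and selected with ampicillin. The record provides no feature table, so the origin of replication, the promoter driving lysozyme expression and any other regulatory elements of pHS1403 are not stated here.

The insert of roughly 600 bp was placed between a BamHI site at the 5′ end and a HindIII site at the 3′ end, both of which remain intact, so the coding segment can be excised or exchanged as a cassette. According to the depositor's notes, the BamHI site lies 27 bp from the start codon and the HindIII site 115 bp from the stop codon, meaning the fragment includes short flanking untranslated stretches in addition to the open reading frame. No epitope or purification tags, fusion partners or reporters are recorded.

T4 lysozyme is a small muramidase that degrades the bacterial cell wall, and it has long served as a model protein for examining how individual amino acid replacements affect folding, stability and structure. A single-site variant such as S38D fits that kind of mutational analysis, with the plasmid serving to produce the mutant protein in bacteria. The record itself does not spell out the specific purpose of this substitution.
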