>Addgene plasmid #18286 | T4 Lysozyme S38D | addgene partial sequence | sequence record 24073 | 3primeUP
NCGAAAAAGCCCGCTCATTAGGCGGGCTCAGATCTGCTCATGTTTGACAGCTTATCATCGATAAGCTTCG
GCAATAAATTCTTGATATGTTTTCATATGTTTCCTTTAAATATTTTAATTAGTAATTGTCTATTCAAGTA
ATTGTGAATATACTATCACAATTCCAAGAGAAAGTAAACAGCTTTATAGATTTTTATACGCGTCCCAAGT
GCCAGTTCTAAACGTTGTAATGACTCGTTTTGCGCGATTAGGTGTTTGATTATACCATCTACTTTTAGCT
AAGTTAACTGCTGCTTCATCCCAGCGTTTTTGTTGAAGCATACGTAAAGAGTTAGTAAATCCTGCCACAC
CGGTTTCTCCCATTTGGAAAACCATATTAATCAATGCACAGCGACGAACCGCATCAAGAGAATCATAAAC
CGGTTTTAATTTAGCATTTCTCAGAATTCCGCGAACAGCAGCATCAACATCCTGATTAAAGAGTTTTTCA
GCCTCATCTTTTGTAATTACACCATTGCAATTACGCCCAATAGCTTTATCTAATTCAGATTTAGCAGCAT
TAAGATCTGGACTTTTTGTAAGCAAATGACCGATGCCAATAGTGTAATAGCCTTCTGTGTCTTTATAGAT
TTTAAGTCTAAGACCTTCATCTATACGTAACATTTCAAATATATTCATAATACCTCCTAAGCATCGATGG
ANCTGGTTCCTGTGTGAATTGTTATCCGCTCNCATTCACACATTATACGAGCCGATGATTANTGNCACAG
GGGAGGGAGAGCCCCCAANGGAACCGNACANGGCAAGCTGTTCNGGGGAATGTNCCCCCATCNNCTANCA
